>Addgene plasmid #203723 | Clomeleon | addgene full sequence | sequence record 403632 | Addgene NGS Result
CGAGCGCAGCGAGTCAGTGAGCGAGGAAGCGGAAGAGCGCCCAATACGCAAACCGCCTCTCCCCGCGCGT
TGGCCGATTCATTAATGCAGCTGGCACGACAGGTTTCCCGACTGGAAAGCGGGCAGTGAGCGCAACGCAA
TTAATGTGAGTTAGCTCACTCATTAGGCACCCCAGGCTTTACACTTTATGCTTCCGGCTCGTATGTTGTG
TGGAATTGTGAGCGGATAACAATTTCACACAGGAAACAGCTATGACATGATTACGAATTAATTCGAGCTC
GCCCGACATTGATTATTGACTAGTTATTAATAGTAATCAATTACGGGGTCATTAGTTCATAGCCCATATA
TGGAGTTCCGCGTTACATAACTTACGGTAAATGGCCCGCCTGGCTGACCGCCCAACGACCCCCGCCCATT
GACGTCAATAATGACGTATGTTCCCATAGTAACGCCAATAGGGACTTTCCATTGACGTCAATGGGTGGAG
TATTTACGGTAAACTGCCCACTTGGCAGTACATCAAGTGTATCATATGCCAAGTACGCCCCCTATTGACG
TCAATGACGGTAAATGGCCCGCCTGGCATTATGCCCAGTACATGACCTTATGGGACTTTCCTACTTGGCA
GTACATCTACGTATTAGTCATCGCTATTACCATGGTGATGCGGTTTTGGCAGTACATCAATGGGCGTGGA
TAGCGGTTTGACTCACGGGGATTTCCAAGTCTCCACCCCATTGACGTCAATGGGAGTTTGTTTTGGCACC
AAAATCAACGGGACTTTCCAAAATGTCGTAACAACTCCGCCCCATTGACGCAAATGGGCGGTAGGCGTGT
ACGGTGGGAGGTCTATATAAGCAGAGCTCGTTTAGTGAACCGTCAGATCGCCTGGAGACGCCATCCACGC
TGTTTTGACCTCCATAGAAGACACCGGGACCGATCCAGCCTCCGCGGCCGGGAACGGTGCATTGGAACGC
GGATTCCCCGTGCCAAGAGTGACGTAAGTACCGCCTATAGAGTCTATAGGCCCACCCCCTTGGCTTCGTT
AGAACGCGGCTACAATTAATACATAACCTTATGTATCATACACATACGATTTAGGTGACACTATAGAATA
ACATCCACTTTGCCTTTCTCTCCACAGGTGTCCACTCCCAGGTCCAACTGCACCTCGGTTCTATCGATTG
AATTCCCCCTCGGTACCATGGTGAGCAAGGGCGAGGAGCTGTTCACCGGGGTGGTGCCCATCCTGGTCGA
GCTGGACGGCGACGTAAACGGCCACAGGTTCAGCGTGTCCGGCGAGGGCGAGGGCGATGCCACCTACGGC
AAGCTGACCCTGAAGTTCATCTGCACCACCGGCAAGCTGCCCGTGCCCTGGCCCACCCTCGTGACCACCC
TGACCTGGGGCGTGCAGTGCTTCAGCCGCTACCCCGACCACATGAAGCAGCACGACTTCTTCAAGTCCGC
CATGCCCGAAGGCTACGTCCAGGAGCGTACCATCTTCTTCAAGGACGACGGCAACTACAAGACCCGCGCC
GAGGTGAAGTTCGAGGGCGACACCCTGGTGAACCGCATCGAGCTGAAGGGCATCGACTTCAAGGAGGACG
GCAACATCCTGGGGCACAAGCTGGAGTACAACTACATCAGCCACAACGTCTATATCACCGCCGACAAGCA
GAAGAACGGCATCAAGGCCCACTTCAAGATCCGCCACAACATCGAGGACGGCAGCGTGCAGCTCGCCGAC
CACTACCAGCAGAACACCCCCATCGGCGACGGCCCCGTGCTGCTGCCCGACAACCACTACCTGAGCACCC
AGTCCGCCCTGAGCAAAGACCCCAACGAGAAGCGCGATCACATGGTCCTGCTGGAGTTCGTGACCGCCGC
CGGGATCACTCTCGGCATGGACGAGCTGTACAAGAAGCTCACCGGTAGTGGCAGTGGTGAGAATTTGTAC
TTCCAAGGAGGCGGCAGCGGAGGCACTAGTAGTACCATGGTGAGCAAGGGCGAGGAGCTGTTCACCGGGG
TGGTGCCCATCCTGGTCGAGCTGGACGGCGACGTAAACGGCCACAAGTTCAGCGTGTCCGGCGAGGGCGA
GGGCGATGCCACCTACGGCAAGCTGACCCTGAAGTTCATCTGCACCACCGGCAAGCTGCCCGTGCCCTGG
CCCACCCTCGTGACCACCTTCGGCTACGGCGTGCAGTGCTTCGCCCGCTACCCCGACCACATGCGCCAGC
ACGACTTCTTCAAGTCCGCCATGCCCGAAGGCTACGTCCAGGAGCGCACCATCTTCTTCAAGGACGACGG
CAACTACAAGACCCGCGCCGAGGTGAAGTTCGAGGGCGACACCCTGGTGAACCGCATCGAGCTGAAGGGC
ATCGACTTCAAGGAGGACGGCAACATCCTGGGGCACAAGCTGGAGTACAACTACAACAGCCACAACGTCT
ATATCATGGCCGACAAGCAGAAGAACGGCATCAAGGTGAACTTCAAGATCCGCCACAACATCGAGGACGG
CAGCGTGCAGCTCGCCGACCACTACCAGCAGAACACCCCCATCGGCGACGGCCCCGTGCTGCTGCCCGAC
AACCACTACCTGAGCTACCAGTCCGCCCTGAGCAAAGACCCCAACGAGAAGCGCGATCACATGGTCCTGC
TGGAGTTCGTGACCGCCGCCGGGATCACTCTCGGCATGGACGAGCTGTACAAGAAGCTTTAATTAGGTGA
CAGCTTGGCCGCCATGGCCCAACTTGTTTATTGCAGCTTATAATGGTTACAAATAAAGCAATAGCATCAC
AAATTTCACAAATAAAGCATTTTTTTCACTGCATTCTAGTTGTGGTTTGTCCAAACTCATCAATGTATCT
TATCATGTCTGGATCGGGAATTAATTCGGCGCAGCACCATGGCCTGAAATAACCTCTGAAAGAGGAACTT
GGTTAGGTACCTTCTGAGGCGGAAAGAACCAGCTGTGGAATGTGTGTCAGTTAGGGTGTGGAAAGTCCCC
AGGCTCCCCAGCAGGCAGAAGTATGCAAAGCATGCATCTCAATTAGTCAGCAACCAGGTGTGGAAAGTCC
CCAGGCTCCCCAGCAGGCAGAAGTATGCAAAGCATGCATCTCAATTAGTCAGCAACCATAGTCCCGCCCC
TAACTCCGCCCATCCCGCCCCTAACTCCGCCCAGTTCCGCCCATTCTCCGCCCCATGGCTGACTAATTTT
TTTTATTTATGCAGAGGCCGAGGCCGCCTCGGCCTCTGAGCTATTCCAGAAGTAGTGAGGAGGCTTTTTT
GGAGGCCTAGGCTTTTGCAAAAAGCTGTTAACAGCTTGGCACTGGCCGTCGTTTTACAACGTCGTGACTG
GGAAAACCCTGGCGTTACCCAACTTAATCGCCTTGCAGCACATCCCCCTTTCGCCAGCTGGCGTAATAGC
GAAGAGGCCCGCACCGATCGCCCTTCCCAACAGTTGCGCAGCCTGAATGGCGAATGGCGCCTGATGCGGT
ATTTTCTCCTTACGCATCTGTGCGGTATTTCACACCGCATA
[142 nt withheld, positions 3542-3683]
C
[141 nt withheld, positions 3685-3825]
CCTTTGACGTTGGAGTCCACGTTCTTT
[37 nt withheld, positions 3853-3889]
ACCCTATCTCGGGCTATTCTTTTGATTTATAAGGGATTTTGCCGATTTCGGCCTATTGGTTAAAAAATGA
GCTGATTTAACAAAAATTTAACGCGAATTTTAACAAAATATTAACGTTTACAATTTTATGGTGCACTCTC
AGTACAATCTGCTCTGATGCCGCATAGTTAAGCCAGCCCCGACACCCGCCAACACCCGCTGACGCGCCCT
GACGGGCTTGTCTGCTCCCGGCATCCGCTTACAGACAAGCTGTGACCGTCTCCGGGAGCTGCATGTGTCA
GAGGTTTTCACCGTCATCACCGAAACGCGCGAGACGAAAGGGCCTCGTGATACGCCTATTTTTATAGGTT
AATGTCATGATAATAATGGTTTCTTAGACGTCAGGTGGCACTTTTCGGGGAAATGTGCGCGGAACCCCTA
TTTGTTTATTTTTCTAAATACATTCAAATATGTATCCGCTCATGAGACAATAACCCTGATAAATGCTTCA
ATAATATTGAAAAAGGAAGAGTATGAGTATTCAACATTTCCGTGTCGCCCTTATTCCCTTTTTTGCGGCA
TTTTGCCTTCCTGTTTTTGCTCACCCAGAAACGCTGGTGAAAGTAAAAGATGCTGAAGATCAGTTGGGTG
CACGAGTGGGTTACATCGAACTGGATCTCAACAGCGGTAAGATCCTTGAGAGTTTTCGCCCCGAAGAACG
TTTTCCAATGATGAGCACTTTTAAAGTTCTGCTATGTGGCGCGGTATTATCCCGTATTGACGCCGGGCAA
GAGCAACTCGGTCGCCGCATACACTATTCTCAGAATGACTTGGTTGAGTACTCACCAGTCACAGAAAAGC
ATCTTACGGATGGCATGACAGTAAGAGAATTATGCAGTGCTGCCATAACCATGAGTGATAACACTGCGGC
CAACTTACTTCTGACAACGATCGGAGGACCGAAGGAGCTAACCGCTTTTTTGCACAACATGGGGGATCAT
GTAACTCGCCTTGATCGTTGGGAACCGGAGCTGAATGAAGCCATACCAAACGACGAGCGTGACACCACGA
TGCCTGTAGCAATGGCAACAACGTTGCGCAAACTATTAACTGGCGAACTACTTACTCTAGCTTCCCGGCA
ACAATTAATAGACTGGATGGAGGCGGATAAAGTTGCAGGACCACTTCTGCGCTCGGCCCTTCCGGCTGGC
TGGTTTATTGCTGATAAATCTGGAGCCGGTGAGCGTGGGTCTCGCGGTATCATTGCAGCACTGGGGCCAG
ATGGTAAGCCCTCCCGTATCGTAGTTATCTACACGACGGGGAGTCAGGCAACTATGGATGAACGAAATAG
ACAGATCGCTGAGATAGGTGCCTCACTGATTAAGCATTGGTAACTGTCAGACCAAGTTTACTCATATATA
CTTTAGATTGATTTAAAACTTCATTTTTAATTTAAAAGGATCTAGGTGAAGATCCTTTTTGATAATCTCA
TGACCAAAATCCCTTAACGTGAGTTTTCGTTCCACTGAGCGTCAGACCCCGTAGAAAAGATCAAAGGATC
TTCTTGAGATCCTTTTTTTCTGCGCGTAATCTGCTGCTTGCAAACAAAAAAACCACCGCTACCAGCGGTG
GTTTGTTTGCCGGATCAAGAGCTACCAACTCTTTTTCCGAAGGTAACTGGCTTCAGCAGAGCGCAGATAC
CAAATACTGTTCTTCTAGTGTAGCCGTAGTTAGGCCACCACTTCAAGAACTCTGTAGCACCGCCTACATA
CCTCGCTCTGCTAATCCTGTTACCAGTGGCTGCTGCCAGTGGCGATAAGTCGTGTCTTACCGGGTTGGAC
TCAAGACGATAGTTACCGGATAAGGCGCAGCGGTCGGGCTGAACGGGGGGTTCGTGCACACAGCCCAGCT
TGGAGCGAACGACCTACACCGAACTGAGATACCTACAGCGTGAGCTATGAGAAAGCGCCACGCTTCCCGA
AGGGAGAAAGGCGGACAGGTATCCGGTAAGCGGCAGGGTCGGAACAGGAGAGCGCACGAGGGAGCTTCCA
GGGGGAAACGCCTGGTATCTTTATAGTCCTGTCGGGTTTCGCCACCTCTGACTTGAGCGTCGATTTTTGT
GATGCTCGTCAGGGGGGCGGAGCCTATGGAAAAACGCCAGCAACGCGGCCTTTTTACGGTTCCTGGCCTT
TTGCTGGCCTTTTGCTCACATGTTCTTTCCTGCGTTATCCCCTGATTCTGTGGATAACCGTATTACCGCC
TTTGAGTGAGCTGATACCGCTCGCCGCAGCCGAACGAC
Features (pLannotate 1.2.2; 22 found; start..end, strand, type, name):
      1..35      +  rep_origin     RSF ori (fragment): Plasmids containing the RSF 1030 origin of replication can be propagated in E. coli cells that contain additional plasmids with compatible origins.
     37..129     +  CDS            lacI (fragment): lac repressor; lacI; The lac repressor binds to the lac operator to inhibit transcription in E. coli. This inhibition can be relieved by adding lactose or isopropyl-β-D-thiogalactopyranoside (IPTG).
    142..163     +  protein_bind   CAP binding site: CAP binding activates transcription in the presence of cAMP. E. coli catabolite activator protein
    178..208     +  promoter       lac promoter: promoter for the E. coli lac operon
    216..232     +  protein_bind   lac operator: The lac repressor binds to the lac operator to inhibit transcription in E. coli. This inhibition can be relieved by adding lactose or isopropyl-β-D-thiogalactopyranoside (IPTG). lac repressor encoded by lacI
    285..664     +  enhancer       CMV enhancer: human cytomegalovirus immediate early enhancer
    665..868     +  promoter       CMV promoter: human cytomegalovirus (CMV) immediate early promoter
   1004..1047    +  intron         CMV intron (fragment): modified intron A from human cytomegalovirus
   1099..1117    +  promoter       SP6 promoter: promoter for bacteriophage SP6 RNA polymerase
   1121..1158    +  CDS            IgH signal sequence (fragment): signal sequence from the mouse immunoglobulin heavy chain variable region
   1208..1924    +  CDS            CFP: cyan variant of GFP mammalian codon-optimized
   1997..2713    +  CDS            Topaz YFP: enhanced yellow variant of GFP mammalian codon-optimized
   2751..2885    +  polyA_signal   SV40 poly(A) signal: SV40 polyadenylation signal
   2954..3311    +  promoter       SV40 promoter: SV40 enhancer and early promoter
   3330..3484    +  CDS            lacZα (fragment): LacZα fragment of β-galactosidase; lacZ fragment
   3490..3541    -  misc_feature   bom (fragment): basis of mobility region from pBR322
   3560..3940    +  rep_origin     M13 ori (sequence partly withheld): M13 bacteriophage origin of replication; arrow indicates direction of (+) strand synthesis
   4016..4065    -  misc_feature   bom (fragment): basis of mobility region from pBR322
   4167..4202    -  CDS            rop (fragment): Rop protein, which maintains plasmids at low copy number; rop
   4297..4401    +  promoter       AmpR promoter: bla
   4402..5262    +  CDS            AmpR: β-lactamase; bla; confers resistance to ampicillin, carbenicillin, and related antibiotics
   5433..6021    +  rep_origin     ori: high-copy-number ColE1/pMB1/pBR322/pUC origin of replication
