[The description below was written by a language model from this plasmid's Addgene catalogue record and pLannotate feature annotations shown in this document.]
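Description:
Clomeleon is a genetically encoded, ratiometric optical indicator for chloride ions carried in the pRK5 backbone, a plasmid catalogued for mammalian and bacterial expression. The sequenced plasmid is about 6.2 kb. It is propagated in E. coli at high copy through a ColE1/pUC-type origin and selected with ampicillin via the β-lactamase gene; an M13 phage origin is also annotated. Several short annotated fragments (RSF ori, lacI, lacZα, bom, rop, plus a lac promoter/operator region) appear to be backbone remnants rather than functional parts.

The payload is a synthetic fusion of a mammalian codon-optimized cyan fluorescent protein followed, after a short linker region, by Topaz, a yellow GFP variant. The catalogue entry lists an rTEV protease cleavage site and a His6 tag as parts of the insert, although neither is annotated in the feature table, so their exact positions are not stated; the roughly 70-nt gap between the two fluorescent protein coding sequences is a plausible location for the linker. Expression in mammalian cells is driven by the human CMV immediate-early enhancer and promoter, with a fragment of CMV intron A downstream, and is terminated by an SV40 polyadenylation signal. An SP6 promoter upstream of the coding region would permit in vitro transcription, and an SV40 enhancer/early promoter lies downstream of the cassette. A short fragment matching an IgH signal sequence is also annotated before CFP.

The sensor pairs the two fluorophores so that the ratio of yellow to cyan emission reports chloride, allowing changes in intracellular chloride concentration to be detected. The associated publication applied it to chloride transients in cultured hippocampal neurons.
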