Addgene plasmid #203723: Clomeleon
Purpose: A genetically encoded ratiometric optical indicator for chloride ions, to detect changes in intracellular chloride concentration
Depositing lab: George Augustine. Depositing organization: Duke University. Publication: A genetically encoded ratiometric indicator for chloride: capturing chloride transients in cultured hippocampal neurons. Kuner T, Augustine GJ. Neuron. 2000 Sep;27(3):447-59. doi: 10.1016/s0896-6273(00)00056-8. PubMed 11055428.
Backbone
  Vector backbone: pRK5
  Vector type: Mammalian Expression, Bacterial Expression
Growth in bacteria
  Bacterial resistance: Ampicillin, 100 μg/mL
  Growth temperature: 37°C
  Growth strain: DH5alpha
  Copy number: High Copy
Gene/Insert
  Gene/Insert name: cyan fluorescent protein linked yellow florescent protein
  Species: Synthetic
  Mutation: Cyan Fluorescent Protein, Topaz Fluorescent Protein, rTEV protease cleavage site, His6 tag
  Cloning method: Restriction Enzyme; 5′ cloning site unknown (unknown if destroyed); 3′ cloning site unknown (unknown if destroyed)
  Sequencing primers: 5′ unknown
Terms and licenses: Academic/Nonprofit Terms; Industry Terms: Not Available to Industry
How to cite: Clomeleon was a gift from George Augustine (Addgene plasmid # 203723 ; http://n2t.net/addgene:203723 ; RRID:Addgene_203723)
