>Addgene plasmid #203723 | Clomeleon | depositor partial sequence | sequence record 395012 | CFP-24AA-Topaz in pRK5-C24T (Clomeleon)
ACCTCGGTTCTATCGATTGAATTCCCCCTCGGTACCATGGTGAGCAAGGGCGAGGAGCTGTTCACCGGGG
TGGTGCCCATCCTGGTCGAGCTGGACGGCGACGTAAACGGCCACAGGTTCAGCGTGTCCGGCGAGGGCGA
GGGCGATGCCACCTACGGCAAGCTGACCCTGAAGTTCATCTGCACCACCGGCAAGCTGCCCGTGCCCTGG
CCCACCCTCGTGACCACCCTGACCTGGGGCGTGCAGTGCTTCAGCCGCTACCCCGACCACATGAAGCAGC
ACGACTTCTTCAAGTCCGCCATGCCCGAAGGCTACGTCCAGGAGCGTACCATCTTCTTCAAGGACGACGG
CAACTACAAGACCCGCGCCGAGGTGAAGTTCGAGGGCGACACCCTGGTGAACCGCATCGAGCTGAAGGGC
ATCGACTTCAAGGAGGACGGCAACATCCTGGGGCACAAGCTGGAGTACAACTACATCAGCCACAACGTCT
ATATCACCGCCGACAAGCAGAAGAACGGCATCAAGGCCCACTTCAAGATCCGCCACAACATCGAGGACGG
CAGCGTGCAGCTCGCCGACCACTACCAGCAGAACACCCCCATCGGCGACGGCCCCGTGCTGCTGCCCGAC
AACCACTACCTGAGCACCCAGTCCGCCCTGAGCAAAGACCCCAACGAGAAGCGCGATCACATGGTCCTGC
TGGAGTTCGTGACCGCCGCCGGGATCACTCTCGGCATGGACGAGCTGTACAAGAAGCTCACCGGTAGTGG
CAGTGGTGAGAATTTGTACTTCCAAGGAGGCGGCAGCGGAGGCACTAGTAGTACCATGGTGAGCAAGGGC
GAGGAGCTGTTCACCGGGGTGGTGCCCATCCTGGTCGAGCTGGACGGCGACGTAAACGGCCACAAGTTCA
GCGTGTCCGGCGAGGGCGAGGGCGATGCCACCTACGGCAAGCTGACCCTGAAGTTCATCTGCACCACCGG
CAAGCTGCCCGTGCCCTGGCCCACCCTCGTGACCACCTTCGGCTACGGCGTGCAGTGCTTCGCCCGCTAC
CCCGACCACATGCGCCAGCACGACTTCTTCAAGTCCGCCATGCCCGAAGGCTACGTCCAGGAGCGCACCA
TCTTCTTCAAGGACGACGGCAACTACAAGACCCGCGCCGAGGTGAAGTTCGAGGGCGACACCCTGGTGAA
CCGCATCGAGCTGAAGGGCATCGACTTCAAGGAGGACGGCAACATCCTGGGGCACAAGCTGGAGTACAAC
TACAACAGCCACAACGTCTATATCATGGCCGACAAGCAGAAGAACGGCATCAAGGTGAACTTCAAGATCC
GCCACAACATCGAGGACGGCAGCGTGCAGCTCGCCGACCACTACCAGCAGAACACCCCCATCGGCGACGG
CCCCGTGCTGCTGCCCGACAACCACTACCTGAGCTACCAGTCCGCCCTGAGCAAAGACCCCAACGAGAAG
CGCGATCACATGGTCCTGCTGGAGTTCGTGACCGCCGCCGGGATCACTCTCGGCATGGACGAGCTGTACA
AGAAGCTTTAATTAGGTGACAGCTTGGCCGCCATGGCCCAACTTGTTTATTGCAGCTTAT
